>Addgene plasmid #196103 | pX330_SAFBgRNA8 | addgene full sequence | sequence record 384681 | Addgene NGS Result
GAGGGCCTATTTCCCATGATTCCTTCATATTTGCATATACGATACAAGGCTGTTAGAGAGATAATTGGAA
TTAATTTGACTGTAAACACAAAGATATTAGTACAAAATACGTGACGTAGAAAGTAATAATTTCTTGGGTA
GTTTGCAGTTTTAAAATTATGTTTTAAAATGGACTATCATATGCTTACCGTAACTTGAAAGTATTTCGAT
TTCTTGGCTTTATATATCTTGTGGAAAGGACGAAACACCGCGTGGCCATGTGATCCCACGGTTTTAGAGC
TAGAAATAGCAAGTTAAAATAAGGCTAGTCCGTTATCAACTTGAAAAAGTGGCACCGAGTCGGTGCTTTT
TTGTTTTAGAGCTAGAAATAGCAAGTTAAAATAAGGCTAGTCCGTTTTTAGCGCGTGCGCCAATTCTGCA
GACAAATGGCTCTAGAGGTACCCGTTACATAACTTACGGTAAATGGCCCGCCTGGCTGACCGCCCAACGA
CCCCCGCCCATTGACGTCAATAGTAACGCCAATAGGGACTTTCCATTGACGTCAATGGGTGGAGTATTTA
CGGTAAACTGCCCACTTGGCAGTACATCAAGTGTATCATATGCCAAGTACGCCCCCTATTGACGTCAATG
ACGGTAAATGGCCCGCCTGGCATTGTGCCCAGTACATGACCTTATGGGACTTTCCTACTTGGCAGTACAT
CTACGTATTAGTCATCGCTATTACCATGGTCGAGGTGAGCCCCACGTTCTGCTTCACTCTCCCCATCTCC
CCCCCCTCCCCACCCCCAATTTTGTATTTATTTATTTTTTAATTATTTTGTGCAGCGATGGGGGCGGGGG
GGGGGGGGGGGCGCGCGCCRGGSGGGGSGGGGSGGGGSGRGGGGSGGGGSGGGGSGRGGSGGRGRGGKGC
GGCGGCAGCCAATCAGAGCGGCGCGCTCCGAAAGTTTCCTTTTATGGCGAGGCGGCGGCGGCGGCGGCCC
TATAAAAAGCGAAGCGCGCGGCGGGCGGGAGTCGCTGCGCGCTGCCTTCGCCCCGTGCCCCGCTCCGCCG
CCGCCTCGCGCCGCCCGCCCCGGCTCTGACTGACCGCGTTACTCCCACAGGTGAGCGGGCGGGACGGCCC
TTCTCCTCCGGGCTGTAATTAGCTGAGCAAGAGGTAAGGGTTTAAGGGATGGTTGGTTGGTGGGGTATTA
ATGTTTAATTACCTGGAGCACCTGCCTGAAATCACTTTTTTTCAGGTTGGACCGGTGCCACCATGGACTA
TAAGGACCACGACGGAGACTACAAGGATCATGATATTGATTACAAAGACGATGACGATAAGATGGCCCCA
AAGAAGAAGCGGAAGGTCGGTATCCACGGAGTCCCAGCAGCCGACAAGAAGTACAGCATCGGCCTGGACA
TCGGCACCAACTCTGTGGGCTGGGCCGTGATCACCGACGAGTACAAGGTGCCCAGCAAGAAATTCAAGGT
GCTGGGCAACACCGACCGGCACAGCATCAAGAAGAACCTGATCGGAGCCCTGCTGTTCGACAGCGGCGAA
ACAGCCGAGGCCACCCGGCTGAAGAGAACCGCCAGAAGAAGATACACCAGACGGAAGAACCGGATCTGCT
ATCTGCAAGAGATCTTCAGCAACGAGATGGCCAAGGTGGACGACAGCTTCTTCCACAGACTGGAAGAGTC
CTTCCTGGTGGAAGAGGATAAGAAGCACGAGCGGCACCCCATCTTCGGCAACATCGTGGACGAGGTGGCC
TACCACGAGAAGTACCCCACCATCTACCACCTGAGAAAGAAACTGGTGGACAGCACCGACAAGGCCGACC
TGCGGCTGATCTATCTGGCCCTGGCCCACATGATCAAGTTCCGGGGCCACTTCCTGATCGAGGGCGACCT
GAACCCCGACAACAGCGACGTGGACAAGCTGTTCATCCAGCTGGTGCAGACCTACAACCAGCTGTTCGAG
GAAAACCCCATCAACGCCAGCGGCGTGGACGCCAAGGCCATCCTGTCTGCCAGACTGAGCAAGAGCAGAC
GGCTGGAAAATCTGATCGCCCAGCTGCCCGGCGAGAAGAAGAATGGCCTGTTCGGAAACCTGATTGCCCT
GAGCCTGGGCCTGACCCCCAACTTCAAGAGCAACTTCGACCTGGCCGAGGATGCCAAACTGCAGCTGAGC
AAGGACACCTACGACGACGACCTGGACAACCTGCTGGCCCAGATCGGCGACCAGTACGCCGACCTGTTTC
TGGCCGCCAAGAACCTGTCCGACGCCATCCTGCTGAGCGACATCCTGAGAGTGAACACCGAGATCACCAA
GGCCCCCCTGAGCGCCTCTATGATCAAGAGATACGACGAGCACCACCAGGACCTGACCCTGCTGAAAGCT
CTCGTGCGGCAGCAGCTGCCTGAGAAGTACAAAGAGATTTTCTTCGACCAGAGCAAGAACGGCTACGCCG
GCTACATTGACGGCGGAGCCAGCCAGGAAGAGTTCTACAAGTTCATCAAGCCCATCCTGGAAAAGATGGA
CGGCACCGAGGAACTGCTCGTGAAGCTGAACAGAGAGGACCTGCTGCGGAAGCAGCGGACCTTCGACAAC
GGCAGCATCCCCCACCAGATCCACCTGGGAGAGCTGCACGCCATTCTGCGGCGGCAGGAAGATTTTTACC
CATTCCTGAAGGACAACCGGGAAAAGATCGAGAAGATCCTGACCTTCCGCATCCCCTACTACGTGGGCCC
TCTGGCCAGGGGAAACAGCAGATTCGCCTGGATGACCAGAAAGAGCGAGGAAACCATCACCCCCTGGAAC
TTCGAGGAAGTGGTGGACAAGGGCGCTTCCGCCCAGAGCTTCATCGAGCGGATGACCAACTTCGATAAGA
ACCTGCCCAACGAGAAGGTGCTGCCCAAGCACAGCCTGCTGTACGAGTACTTCACCGTGTATAACGAGCT
GACCAAAGTGAAATACGTGACCGAGGGAATGAGAAAGCCCGCCTTCCTGAGCGGCGAGCAGAAAAAGGCC
ATCGTGGACCTGCTGTTCAAGACCAACCGGAAAGTGACCGTGAAGCAGCTGAAAGAGGACTACTTCAAGA
AAATCGAGTGCTTCGACTCCGTGGAAATCTCCGGCGTGGAAGATCGGTTCAACGCCTCCCTGGGCACATA
CCACGATCTGCTGAAAATTATCAAGGACAAGGACTTCCTGGACAATGAGGAAAACGAGGACATTCTGGAA
GATATCGTGCTGACCCTGACACTGTTTGAGGACAGAGAGATGATCGAGGAACGGCTGAAAACCTATGCCC
ACCTGTTCGACGACAAAGTGATGAAGCAGCTGAAGCGGCGGAGATACACCGGCTGGGGCAGGCTGAGCCG
GAAGCTGATCAACGGCATCCGGGACAAGCAGTCCGGCAAGACAATCCTGGATTTCCTGAAGTCCGACGGC
TTCGCCAACAGAAACTTCATGCAGCTGATCCACGACGACAGCCTGACCTTTAAAGAGGACATCCAGAAAG
CCCAGGTGTCCGGCCAGGGCGATAGCCTGCACGAGCACATTGCCAATCTGGCCGGCAGCCCCGCCATTAA
GAAGGGCATCCTGCAGACAGTGAAGGTGGTGGACGAGCTCGTGAAAGTGATGGGCCGGCACAAGCCCGAG
AACATCGTGATCGAAATGGCCAGAGAGAACCAGACCACCCAGAAGGGACAGAAGAACAGCCGCGAGAGAA
TGAAGCGGATCGAAGAGGGCATCAAAGAGCTGGGCAGCCAGATCCTGAAAGAACACCCCGTGGAAAACAC
CCAGCTGCAGAACGAGAAGCTGTACCTGTACTACCTGCAGAATGGGCGGGATATGTACGTGGACCAGGAA
CTGGACATCAACCGGCTGTCCGACTACGATGTGGACCATATCGTGCCTCAGAGCTTTCTGAAGGACGACT
CCATCGACAACAAGGTGCTGACCAGAAGCGACAAGAACCGGGGCAAGAGCGACAACGTGCCCTCCGAAGA
GGTCGTGAAGAAGATGAAGAACTACTGGCGGCAGCTGCTGAACGCCAAGCTGATTACCCAGAGAAAGTTC
GACAATCTGACCAAGGCCGAGAGAGGCGGCCTGAGCGAACTGGATAAGGCCGGCTTCATCAAGAGACAGC
TGGTGGAAACCCGGCAGATCACAAAGCACGTGGCACAGATCCTGGACTCCCGGATGAACACTAAGTACGA
CGAGAATGACAAGCTGATCCGGGAAGTGAAAGTGATCACCCTGAAGTCCAAGCTGGTGTCCGATTTCCGG
AAGGATTTCCAGTTTTACAAAGTGCGCGAGATCAACAACTACCACCACGCCCACGACGCCTACCTGAACG
CCGTCGTGGGAACCGCCCTGATCAAAAAGTACCCTAAGCTGGAAAGCGAGTTCGTGTACGGCGACTACAA
GGTGTACGACGTGCGGAAGATGATCGCCAAGAGCGAGCAGGAAATCGGCAAGGCTACCGCCAAGTACTTC
TTCTACAGCAACATCATGAACTTTTTCAAGACCGAGATTACCCTGGCCAACGGCGAGATCCGGAAGCGGC
CTCTGATCGAGACAAACGGCGAAACCGGGGAGATCGTGTGGGATAAGGGCCGGGATTTTGCCACCGTGCG
GAAAGTGCTGAGCATGCCCCAAGTGAATATCGTGAAAAAGACCGAGGTGCAGACAGGCGGCTTCAGCAAA
GAGTCTATCCTGCCCAAGAGGAACAGCGATAAGCTGATCGCCAGAAAGAAGGACTGGGACCCTAAGAAGT
ACGGCGGCTTCGACAGCCCCACCGTGGCCTATTCTGTGCTGGTGGTGGCCAAAGTGGAAAAGGGCAAGTC
CAAGAAACTGAAGAGTGTGAAAGAGCTGCTGGGGATCACCATCATGGAAAGAAGCAGCTTCGAGAAGAAT
CCCATCGACTTTCTGGAAGCCAAGGGCTACAAAGAAGTGAAAAAGGACCTGATCATCAAGCTGCCTAAGT
ACTCCCTGTTCGAGCTGGAAAACGGCCGGAAGAGAATGCTGGCCTCTGCCGGCGAACTGCAGAAGGGAAA
CGAACTGGCCCTGCCCTCCAAATATGTGAACTTCCTGTACCTGGCCAGCCACTATGAGAAGCTGAAGGGC
TCCCCCGAGGATAATGAGCAGAAACAGCTGTTTGTGGAACAGCACAAGCACTACCTGGACGAGATCATCG
AGCAGATCAGCGAGTTCTCCAAGAGAGTGATCCTGGCCGACGCTAATCTGGACAAAGTGCTGTCCGCCTA
CAACAAGCACCGGGATAAGCCCATCAGAGAGCAGGCCGAGAATATCATCCACCTGTTTACCCTGACCAAT
CTGGGAGCCCCTGCCGCCTTCAAGTACTTTGACACCACCATCGACCGGAAGAGGTACACCAGCACCAAAG
AGGTGCTGGACGCCACCCTGATCCACCAGAGCATCACCGGCCTGTACGAGACACGGATCGACCTGTCTCA
GCTGGGAGGCGACAAAAGGCCGGCGGCCACGAAAAAGGCCGGCCAGGCAAAAAAGAAAAAGTAAGAATTC
CTAGAGCTCGCTGATCAGCCTCGACTGTGCCTTCTAGTTGCCAGCCATCTGTTGTTTGCCCCTCCCCCGT
GCCTTCCTTGACCCTGGAAGGTGCCACTCCCACTGTCCTTTCCTAATAAAATGAGGAAATTGCATCGCAT
TGTCTGAGTAGGTGTCATTCTATTCTGGGGGGTGGGGTGGGGCAGGACAGCAAGGGGGAGGATTGGGAAG
AGAATAGCAGGCATGCTGGGGAGCGGCCGCAGGAACCCCTAGTGATGGAGTTGGCCACTCCCTCTCTGCG
CGCTCGCTCGCTCACTGAGGCCGGGCGACCAAAGGTCGCCCGACGCCCGGGCTTTGCCCGGGCGGCCTCA
GTGAGCGAGCGAGCGCGCAGCTGCCTGCAGGGGCGCCTGATGCGGTATTTTCTCCTTACGCATCTGTGCG
GTATTTCACACCGCATA
[95 nt withheld, positions 5968-6062]
T
[46 nt withheld, positions 6064-6109]
C
[141 nt withheld, positions 6111-6251]
CCTTTGACGTTGGAGTCCACGTTCTTT
[37 nt withheld, positions 6279-6315]
ACTCTATCTCGGGCTATTCTTTTGATTTATAAGGGATTTTGCCGATTTCGGTCTATTGGTTAAAAAATGA
GCTGATTTAACAAAAATTTAACGCGAATTTTAACAAAATATTAACGTTTACAATTTTATGGTGCACTCTC
AGTACAATCTGCTCTGATGCCGCATAGTTAAGCCAGCCCCGACACCCGCCAACACCCGCTGACGCGCCCT
GACGGGCTTGTCTGCTCCCGGCATCCGCTTACAGACAAGCTGTGACCGTCTCCGGGAGCTGCATGTGTCA
GAGGTTTTCACCGTCATCACCGAAACGCGCGAGACGAAAGGGCCTCGTGATACGCCTATTTTTATAGGTT
AATGTCATGATAATAATGGTTTCTTAGACGTCAGGTGGCACTTTTCGGGGAAATGTGCGCGGAACCCCTA
TTTGTTTATTTTTCTAAATACATTCAAATATGTATCCGCTCATGAGACAATAACCCTGATAAATGCTTCA
ATAATATTGAAAAAGGAAGAGTATGAGTATTCAACATTTCCGTGTCGCCCTTATTCCCTTTTTTGCGGCA
TTTTGCCTTCCTGTTTTTGCTCACCCAGAAACGCTGGTGAAAGTAAAAGATGCTGAAGATCAGTTGGGTG
CACGAGTGGGTTACATCGAACTGGATCTCAACAGCGGTAAGATCCTTGAGAGTTTTCGCCCCGAAGAACG
TTTTCCAATGATGAGCACTTTTAAAGTTCTGCTATGTGGCGCGGTATTATCCCGTATTGACGCCGGGCAA
GAGCAACTCGGTCGCCGCATACACTATTCTCAGAATGACTTGGTTGAGTACTCACCAGTCACAGAAAAGC
ATCTTACGGATGGCATGACAGTAAGAGAATTATGCAGTGCTGCCATAACCATGAGTGATAACACTGCGGC
CAACTTACTTCTGACAACGATCGGAGGACCGAAGGAGCTAACCGCTTTTTTGCACAACATGGGGGATCAT
GTAACTCGCCTTGATCGTTGGGAACCGGAGCTGAATGAAGCCATACCAAACGACGAGCGTGACACCACGA
TGCCTGTAGCAATGGCAACAACGTTGCGCAAACTATTAACTGGCGAACTACTTACTCTAGCTTCCCGGCA
ACAATTAATAGACTGGATGGAGGCGGATAAAGTTGCAGGACCACTTCTGCGCTCGGCCCTTCCGGCTGGC
TGGTTTATTGCTGATAAATCTGGAGCCGGTGAGCGTGGAAGCCGCGGTATCATTGCAGCACTGGGGCCAG
ATGGTAAGCCCTCCCGTATCGTAGTTATCTACACGACGGGGAGTCAGGCAACTATGGATGAACGAAATAG
ACAGATCGCTGAGATAGGTGCCTCACTGATTAAGCATTGGTAACTGTCAGACCAAGTTTACTCATATATA
CTTTAGATTGATTTAAAACTTCATTTTTAATTTAAAAGGATCTAGGTGAAGATCCTTTTTGATAATCTCA
TGACCAAAATCCCTTAACGTGAGTTTTCGTTCCACTGAGCGTCAGACCCCGTAGAAAAGATCAAAGGATC
TTCTTGAGATCCTTTTTTTCTGCGCGTAATCTGCTGCTTGCAAACAAAAAAACCACCGCTACCAGCGGTG
GTTTGTTTGCCGGATCAAGAGCTACCAACTCTTTTTCCGAAGGTAACTGGCTTCAGCAGAGCGCAGATAC
CAAATACTGTTCTTCTAGTGTAGCCGTAGTTAGGCCACCACTTCAAGAACTCTGTAGCACCGCCTACATA
CCTCGCTCTGCTAATCCTGTTACCAGTGGCTGCTGCCAGTGGCGATAAGTCGTGTCTTACCGGGTTGGAC
TCAAGACGATAGTTACCGGATAAGGCGCAGCGGTCGGGCTGAACGGGGGGTTCGTGCACACAGCCCAGCT
TGGAGCGAACGACCTACACCGAACTGAGATACCTACAGCGTGAGCTATGAGAAAGCGCCACGCTTCCCGA
AGGGAGAAAGGCGGACAGGTATCCGGTAAGCGGCAGGGTCGGAACAGGAGAGCGCACGAGGGAGCTTCCA
GGGGGAAACGCCTGGTATCTTTATAGTCCTGTCGGGTTTCGCCACCTCTGACTTGAGCGTCGATTTTTGT
GATGCTCGTCAGGGGGGCGGAGCCTATGGAAAAACGCCAGCAACGCGGCCTTTTTACGGTTCCTGGCCTT
TTGCTGGCCTTTTGCTCACATGT
Features (pLannotate 1.2.2; 17 found; start..end, strand, type, name):
      1..241     +  promoter       U6 promoter: RNA polymerase III promoter for human U6 snRNA
    271..346     +  misc_RNA       gRNA scaffold: guide RNA scaffold for the Streptococcus pyogenes CRISPR/Cas9 system
    353..396     +  misc_RNA       gRNA scaffold (fragment): guide RNA scaffold for the Streptococcus pyogenes CRISPR/Cas9 system
    443..728     +  enhancer       CMV enhancer: human cytomegalovirus immediate early enhancer; contains an 18-bp deletion relative to the standard CMV enhancer
   1008..1235    +  intron         hybrid intron: hybrid between chicken β-actin (CBA) and minute virus of mice (MMV) introns (Gray et al., 2011)
   1373..2974    +  CDS            Cas9(N): N-terminal portion of Streptococcus pyogenes Cas9 (Zetsche et al., 2015)
   2975..5473    +  CDS            Cas9(C): C-terminal portion of Streptococcus pyogenes Cas9 (Zetsche et al., 2015)
   5474..5521    +  CDS            nucleoplasmin NLS: bipartite nuclear localization signal from nucleoplasmin
   5555..5666    +  polyA_signal   bGH poly(A) signal: bovine growth hormone polyadenylation signal
   5771..5911    +  repeat_region  AAV2 ITR: inverted terminal repeat of adeno-associated virus serotype 2 inverted
   5916..5967    -  misc_feature   bom (fragment): basis of mobility region from pBR322
   5986..6441    +  rep_origin     f1 ori (sequence partly withheld): f1 bacteriophage origin of replication; arrow indicates direction of (+) strand synthesis
   6442..6491    -  misc_feature   bom (fragment): basis of mobility region from pBR322
   6593..6628    -  CDS            rop (fragment): Rop protein, which maintains plasmids at low copy number; rop
   6723..6827    +  promoter       AmpR promoter: bla
   6828..7688    +  CDS            AmpR: β-lactamase; bla; confers resistance to ampicillin, carbenicillin, and related antibiotics
   7859..8447    +  rep_origin     ori: high-copy-number ColE1/pMB1/pBR322/pUC origin of replication
