[The description below was written by a language model from this plasmid's Addgene catalogue record and pLannotate feature annotations shown in this document.]
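Description:
pX330_SAFBgRNA8 is an all-in-one CRISPR/Cas9 plasmid built on the pX330 backbone for transient expression in mammalian cells, here aimed at the mouse genome. At 8,508 bp, it differs from the empty backbone only by a 20-nt guide cloned into the BbsI sites, which were destroyed in the process. It is propagated in E. coli through a high-copy ColE1/pUC-type origin and selected with ampicillin (β-lactamase under its own promoter). An f1 phage origin is also present, along with small annotated fragments of bom and rop that are backbone remnants. A single AAV2 inverted terminal repeat lies downstream of the Cas9 cassette. With only one ITR annotated, the record does not indicate that the plasmid is an AAV packaging vector.

The payload consists of two expression units. A human U6 RNA polymerase III promoter drives the Safb-targeting spacer fused to the Streptococcus pyogenes guide RNA scaffold. Downstream, a CMV enhancer and a hybrid chicken β-actin/minute virus of mice intron precede the S. pyogenes Cas9 coding sequence. The annotation tool splits this sequence into contiguous N- and C-terminal portions, which together form one full-length open reading frame. Cas9 ends in a nucleoplasmin bipartite nuclear localization signal and is followed by a bovine growth hormone polyadenylation signal. The core promoter between the enhancer and the intron is not annotated in the feature table.

The guide directs Cas9 to the 3′ end of the mouse Safb gene. According to the record, the plasmid is used together with three companion guide plasmids to generate a Safb1/Safb2 double knockout, and the associated work was done in mouse embryonic stem cells.
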