Addgene plasmid #196103: pX330_SAFBgRNA8
Purpose: Contains guide RNA to 3' end of mouse SAFB gene for safb1/2 dko. Used with Addgene IDs: 196106, 196107, 196108
Depositing lab: Mauro Calabrese. Depositing organization: University of North Carolina at Chapel Hill. Publication: SAFB associates with nascent RNAs and can promote gene expression in mouse embryonic stem cells. Cherney R, Eberhard Q, Giri G, Mills C, Porrello A, Zhang Z, White D, Trotman JB, Herring L, Dominguez D, Calabrese M. RNA. 2023 Jul 19:rna.079569.122. doi: 10.1261/rna.079569.122. PubMed 37468167.
Backbone
  Vector backbone: pX330
  Backbone size w/o insert (bp): 8488
  Total vector size (bp): 8508
  Vector type: Mammalian Expression, Bacterial Expression, Mouse Targeting, CRISPR
Growth in bacteria
  Bacterial resistance: Ampicillin, 100 μg/mL
  Growth temperature: 37°C
  Growth strain: DH5alpha
  Copy number: Unknown
Gene/Insert
  Gene/Insert name: SAFB
  gRNA/shRNA sequence: CGTGGCCATGTGATCCCACG
  Species: M. musculus (mouse)
  Entrez Gene: Safb (a.k.a. 3110021E02Rik, 5330423C17Rik, E130307D12, HAP, HET, SAF-B1, SAFB1)
  Cloning method: Restriction Enzyme; 5′ cloning site BbsI (destroyed during cloning); 3′ cloning site BbsI (destroyed during cloning)
  Sequencing primers: 5′ actatcatatgcttaccgtaac
Terms and licenses: Academic/Nonprofit Terms; Industry Terms: Not Available to Industry
How to cite: pX330_SAFBgRNA8 was a gift from Mauro Calabrese (Addgene plasmid # 196103 ; http://n2t.net/addgene:196103 ; RRID:Addgene_196103)
